>Addgene plasmid #148827 | pAc5.1B-lambdaN-HA-GST-GGSG-DmBam_13-36_AG | depositor full sequence | sequence record 291275 | Full Sequence
CTTCAAGGAATTAATTCTATATTCTAAAAACACAAATGATACTTCTAAAAAAAATCATGAATGGCATCAA
CTCTGAATCAAATCTTTGCAGATGCACCTACTTCTCATTTCCACTGTCACATCATTTTTCCAGATCTCGC
TGCCTGTTATGTGGCCCACAAACCAAGACACGTTTTATGGCCATTAAAGCTGGCTGATCGTCGCCAAACA
CCAAATACATATCAATATGTACATTCGAGAAAGAAGCGATCAAAGAAGCGTCTTCGGGCGAGTAGGAGAA
TGCGGAGGAGAAGGAGAACGAGCTGATCTAGTATCTCTCCACAATCCAATGCCAACTGACCAACTGGCCA
TATTCGGAGCAATTTGAAGCCAATTTCCATCGCCTGGCGATCGCTCCATTCTTGGCTATATGTTTTTCAC
CGTTCCCGGGGCCATTTTCAAAGACTCGTCGGTAAGATAAGATTGTGTCACTCGCTGTCTCTCTTCATTT
GTCGAAGAATGCTGAGGAATTTCGCGATGACGTCGGCGAGTATTTTGAAGAATGAGAATAATTTGTATTT
ATACGAAAATCAGTTAGTGGAATTTTCTACAAAAACATGTTATCTATAGATAATTTTGTTGCAAAATATG
TTGACTATGACAAAGATTGTATGTATATACCTTTAATGTATTCTCATTTTCTTATGTATTTATAATGGCA
ATGATGATACTGATGATATTTTAAGATGATGCCAGACCACAGGCTGATTTCTGCGTCTTTTGCCGAACGC
AGTGCATGTGCGGTTGTTGTTTTTTGGAATAGTTTCAATTTTCGGACTGTCCGCTTTGATTTCAGTTTCT
TGGCTTATTCAAAAAGCAAAGTAAAGCCAAAAAAGCGAGATGGCAATACCAAATGCGGCAAAACGGTAGT
GGAAGGAAAGGGGTGCGGGGCAGCGGAAGGAAGGGTGGGGCGGGGCGTGGCGGGGTCTGTGGCTGGGCGC
GACGTCACCGACGTTGGAGCCACTCCTTTGACCATGTGTGCGTGTGTGTATTATTCGTGTCTCGCCACTC
GCCGGTTGTTTTTTTCTTTTTATCTCGCTCTCTCTAGCGCCATCTCGTACGCATGCTCAACGCACCGCAT
GTTGCCGTGTCCTTTATGCGTCATTTTGGCTCGAAATAGGCAATTATTTAAACAAAGATTAGTCAACGAA
AACGCTAAAATAAATAAGTCTACAATATGGTTACTTATTGCCATGTGTGTGCAGCCAACGATAGCAACAA
AAGCAACAACACAGTGGCTTTCCCTCTTTCACTTTTTGTTTGCAAGCGCGTGCGAGCAAGACGGCACGAC
CGGCAAACGCAATTACGCTGACAAAGAGCAGACGAAGTTTTGGCCGAAAAACATCAAGGCGCCTGATACG
AATGCATTTGCAATAACAATTGCGATATTTAATATTGTTTATGAAGCTGTTTGACTTCAAAACACACAAA
AAAAAAAATAAAACAAATTATTTGAAAGAGAATTAGGAATCGGACAGCTTATCGTTACGGGCTAACAGCA
CACCGAGACGAAATAGCTTACCTGACGTCACAGCCTCTGGAAGAACTGCCGCCAAGCAGAGAGAGAGAGA
AAAAGAGGGAGAGCAGCTTAGACCGCATGTGCTTGTGTGTGAGGCGTCTCTCTCTTCGTCTCCTGTTTGC
GCAAACGCATAGACTGCACTGAGAAAATCGATTACCTATTTTTTATGAATGAATATTTGCACTATTACTA
TTCAAAACTATTAAGATAGCAATCACATTCAATAGCCAAATACTATACCACCTGAGCGATGCAACGAAAT
GATCAATTTGAGCAAAAATGCTGCATATTTAGGACGGCATCATTATAGAAATGCTTCTTGCTGTGTACTT
TTCTCTCGTCTGGCAGCTGTTTCGCCGTTATTGTTAAAACCGGCTTAAGTTAGGTGTGTTTTCTACGACT
AGTGATGCCCCTACTAGAAGATGTGTGTTGCACAAATGTCCCTGAATAACCAATTTGAAGTGCAGATAGC
AGTAAACGTAAGCTAATATGAATATTATTTAACTGTAATGTTTTAATATCGCTGGACATTACTAATAAAC
CCACTATAAACACATGTACATATGTATGTTTTGGCATACAATGAGTAGTTGGGGAAAAAATGTGTAAAAG
CACCGTGACCATCACAGCATAAAGATAACCAGCTGAAGTATCGAATATGAGTAACCCCCAAATTGAATCA
CATGCCGCAACTGATAGGACCCATGGAAGTACACTCTTCATGGCGATATACAAGACACACACAAGCACGA
ACACCCAGTTGCGGAGGAAATTCTCCGTAAATGAAAACCCAATCGGCGAACAATTCATACCCATATATGG
TAAAAGTTTTGAACGCGACTTGAGAGCGGAGAGCATTGCGGCTGATAAGGTTTTAGCGCTAAGCGGGCTT
TATAAAACGGGCTGCGGGACCAGTTTTCATATCACTACCGTTTGAGTTCTTGTGCTGTGTGGATACTCCT
CCCGACACAAAGCCGCTCCATCAGCCAGCAGTCGTCTAATCCAGAGACCCCGGATCGGGGTACCAACATG
GACGCACAAACACGACGACGTGAGCGTCGCGCTGAGAAACAAGCTCAATGGAAAGCTGCAAACGGTGGAT
CTCCTCCACATATGGCTTACCCATACGATGTTCCAGATTACGCTCCTCCAAGCTTGAATTCTATGTCCCC
TATACTAGGTTATTGGAAAATTAAGGGCCTTGTGCAACCCACTCGACTTCTTTTGGAATATCTTGAAGAA
AAATATGAAGAGCATTTGTATGAGCGCGATGAAGGTGATAAATGGCGAAACAAAAAGTTTGAATTGGGTT
TGGAGTTTCCCAATCTTCCTTATTATATTGATGGTGATGTTAAATTAACACAGTCTATGGCCATCATACG
TTATATAGCTGACAAGCACAACATGTTGGGTGGTTGTCCAAAAGAGCGTGCAGAGATTTCAATGCTTGAA
GGAGCGGTTTTGGATATTAGATACGGTGTTTCGAGAATTGCATATAGTAAAGACTTTGAAACTCTCAAAG
TTGATTTTCTTAGCAAGCTACCTGAAATGCTGAAAATGTTCGAAGATCGTTTATGTCATAAAACATATTT
AAATGGTGATCATGTAACCCATCCTGACTTCATGTTGTATGACGCTCTTGATGTTGTTTTATACATGGAC
CCAATGTGCCTGGATGCGTTCCCAAAATTAGTTTGTTTTAAAAAACGTATTGAAGCTATCCCACAAATTG
ATAAGTACTTGAAATCCAGCAAGTATATAGCATGGCCTTTGCAGGGCTGGCAAGCCACGTTTGGTGGTGG
CGACCATCCTCCAAAATCGGTAGGCGGCCGCGGTGGATCTGGTGACGACCAGCAGTTGGACCACAATTTT
AAGCAGATGGAGGAGCATTTGGCCTTAATGGTGGAAGGCAATGAATAATCTAGAGGGCCCGCGGTTCGAA
GGTAAGCCTATCCCTAACCCTCTCCTCGGTCTCGATTCTACGCGTACCGGTCATCATCACCATCACCATT
GAGTTTAAACCCGCTGATCAGCCTCGACTGTGCCTTCTAAGGCCTGAGCTCGCTGATCAGCCTCGATCGA
GGATCCAGACATGATAAGATACATTGATGAGTTTGGACAAACCACAACTAGAATGCAGTGAAAAAAATGC
TTTATTTGTGAAATTTGTGATGCTATTGCTTTATTTGTAACCATTATAAGCTGCAATAAACAAGTTAACA
ACAACAATTGCATTCATTTTATGTTTCAGGTTCAGGGGGAGGTGTGGGAGGTTTTTTAAAGCAAGTAAAA
CCTCTACAAATGTGGTATGGCTGATTATGATCAGTCGACCGATGCCCTTGAGAGCCTTCAACCCAGTCAG
CTCCTTCCGGTGGGCGCGGGGCATGACTATCGTCGCCGCACTTATGACTGTCTTCTTTATCATGCAACTC
GTAGGACAGGTGCCGGCAGCGCTCTGGGTCATTTTCGGCGAGGACCGCTTTCGCTGGAGCGCGACGATGA
TCGGCCTGTCGCTTGCGGTATTCGGAATCTTGCACGCCCTCGCTCAAGCCTTCGTCACTGGTCCCGCCAC
CAAACGTTTCGGCGAGAAGCAGGCCATTATCGCCGGCATGGCGGCCGACGCGCTGGGCTACGTCTTGCTG
GCGTTCGCGACGCGAGGCTGGATGGCCTTCCCCATTATGATTCTTCTCGCTTCCGGCGGCATCGGGATGC
CCGCGTTGCAGGCCATGCTGTCCAGGCAGGTAGATGACGACCATCAGGGACAGCTTCAAGGATCGCTCGC
GGCTCTTACCAGCCAGCAAAAGGCCAGGAACCGTAAAAAGGCCGCGTTGCTGGCGTTTTTCCATAGGCTC
CGCCCCCCTGACGAGCATCACAAAAATCGACGCTCAAGTCAGAGGTGGCGAAACCCGACAGGACTATAAA
GATACCAGGCGTTTCCCCCTGGAAGCTCCCTCGTGCGCTCTCCTGTTCCGACCCTGCCGCTTACCGGATA
CCTGTCCGCCTTTCTCCCTTCGGGAAGCGTGGCGCTTTCTCAATGCTCACGCTGTAGGTATCTCAGTTCG
GTGTAGGTCGTTCGCTCCAAGCTGGGCTGTGTGCACGAACCCCCCGTTCAGCCCGACCGCTGCGCCTTAT
CCGGTAACTATCGTCTTGAGTCCAACCCGGTAAGACACGACTTATCGCCACTGGCAGCAGCCACTGGTAA
CAGGATTAGCAGAGCGAGGTATGTAGGCGGTGCTACAGAGTTCTTGAAGTGGTGGCCTAACTACGGCTAC
ACTAGAAGGACAGTATTTGGTATCTGCGCTCTGCTGAAGCCAGTTACCTTCGGAAAAAGAGTTGGTAGCT
CTTGATCCGGCAAACAAACCACCGCTGGTAGCGGTGGTTTTTTTGTTTGCAAGCAGCAGATTACGCGCAG
AAAAAAAGGATCTCAAGAAGATCCTTTGATCTTTTCTACGGGGTCTGACGCTCAGTGGAACGAAAACTCA
CGTTAAGGGATTTTGGTCATGAGATTATCAAAAAGGATCTTCACCTAGATCCTTTTAAATTAAAAATGAA
GTTTTAAATCAATCTAAAGTATATATGAGTAAACTTGGTCTGACAGTTACCAATGCTTAATCAGTGAGGC
ACCTATCTCAGCGATCTGTCTATTTCGTTCATCCATAGTTGCCTGACTCCCCGTCGTGTAGATAACTACG
ATACGGGAGGGCTTACCATCTGGCCCCAGTGCTGCAATGATACCGCGAGACCCACGCTCACCGGCTCCAG
ATTTATCAGCAATAAACCAGCCAGCCGGAAGGGCCGAGCGCAGAAGTGGTCCTGCAACTTTATCCGCCTC
CATCCAGTCTATTAATTGTTGCCGGGAAGCTAGAGTAAGTAGTTCGCCAGTTAATAGTTTGCGCAACGTT
GTTGCCATTGCTGCAGGCATCGTGGTGTCACGCTCGTCGTTTGGTATGGCTTCATTCAGCTCCGGTTCCC
AACGATCAAGGCGAGTTACATGATCCCCCATGTTGTGCAAAAAAGCGGTTAGCTCCTTCGGTCCTCCGAT
CGTTGTCAGAAGTAAGTTGGCCGCAGTGTTATCACTCATGGTTATGGCAGCACTGCATAATTCTCTTACT
GTCATGCCATCCGTAAGATGCTTTTCTGTGACTGGTGAGTACTCAACCAAGTCATTCTGAGAATAGTGTA
TGCGGCGACCGAGTTGCTCTTGCCCGGCGTCAACACGGGATAATACCGCGCCACATAGCAGAACTTTAAA
AGTGCTCATCATTGGAAAACGTTCTTCGGGGCGAAAACTCTCAAGGATCTTACCGCTGTTGAGATCCAGT
TCGATGTAACCCACTCGTGCACCCAACTGATCTTCAGCATCTTTTACTTTCACCAGCGTTTCTGGGTGAG
CAAAAACAGGAAGGCAAAATGCCGCAAAAAAGGGAATAAGGGCGACACGGAAATGTTGAATACTCATACT
CTTCCTTTTTCAATATTATTGAAGCATTTATCAGGGTTATTGTCTCATGAGCGGATACATATTTGAATGT
ATTTAGAAAAATAAACAAATAGGGGTTCCGCGCACATTTCCCCGAAAAGTGCCACCTGACGTCTAAGAAA
CCATTATTATCATGACATTAACCTATAAAAATAGGCGTATCACGAGGCCCTTTCGT
Features (pLannotate 1.2.2; 12 found; start..end, strand, type, name):
     56..2568    +  promoter       Ac5 promoter: Drosophila melanogaster actin 5C promoter
   2588..2653    +  CDS            N (fragment): REGN_LAMBD - Experimental evidence at protein level: Swiss-Prot protein existence level 1. Plays a role as a transcriptional antitermination factor that allows the virus to initiate its lytic phase. Activates expression of the delayed viral early genes by modifying host RNA polymerase (RNAP) into a form that is resistant to termination signals. This antitermination function requires the host NusA protein which serves to stabilize the interaction between antitermination protein N and host RNA polymerase. From Escherichia phage lambda (Bacteriophage lambda).
   2678..2704    +  CDS            3xHA (fragment): three tandem HA epitope tags
   2723..3376    +  CDS            GST26_SCHJA: Experimental evidence at protein level: Swiss-Prot protein existence level 1. GST isoenzymes appear to play a central role in the parasite detoxification system. Other functions are also suspected including a role in increasing the solubility of haematin in the parasite gut. From Schistosoma japonicum (Blood fluke).
   3404..3475    +  CDS            bam (fragment): BAM_DROME - Experimental evidence at protein level: Swiss-Prot protein existence level 1. Required to initiate both male and female gametogenesis. May regulate cystoblast cell divisions. From Drosophila melanogaster (Fruit fly).
   3501..3542    +  CDS            V5 tag: epitope tag from simian virus 5
   3642..3776    -  polyA_signal   SV40 poly(A) signal: SV40 polyadenylation signal
   3799..3883    -  CDS            large T antigen (fragment): large T antigen from SV40 (simian virus 40)
   3884..4354    +  CDS            TcR (fragment): tetracycline efflux protein; tet; confers resistance to tetracycline
   4398..4986    -  rep_origin     ori: high-copy-number ColE1/pMB1/pBR322/pUC origin of replication
   5157..6017    -  CDS            AmpR: β-lactamase; bla; confers resistance to ampicillin, carbenicillin, and related antibiotics
   6018..6122    -  promoter       AmpR promoter: bla
