[The description below was written by a language model from this plasmid's Addgene catalogue record and pLannotate feature annotations shown in this document.]
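Description:
pAc5.1B-lambdaN-HA-GST-GGSG-DmBam_13-36_AG is an insect-cell expression plasmid of about 6.2 kb. The catalogue lists the backbone as unknown, although the name and feature layout point to a pAc5.1-type vector. It is propagated in E. coli through a ColE1/pUC-family origin and selected with ampicillin via the β-lactamase gene and its own promoter. The catalogue records it as low copy even though the annotated origin is of the high-copy type. A short tetracycline-resistance fragment and a piece of SV40 large T antigen also appear in the feature table. These look like backbone remnants rather than functional elements.

The expression cassette is driven by the Drosophila actin 5C promoter, which gives strong constitutive transcription in fly cell lines, and it ends at an SV40 polyadenylation signal. The open reading frame encodes a composite fusion protein. It starts with a short peptide from the bacteriophage lambda N protein, followed by an HA epitope and Schistosoma japonicum glutathione S-transferase. According to the name, a GGSG linker then joins these to residues 13–36 of Drosophila melanogaster Bag-of-marbles (Bam). A V5 tag is annotated just downstream of the insert, but the record does not say whether it is in frame or preceded by a stop codon.

The lambdaN peptide binds BoxB RNA hairpins, so it is generally used to tether a fusion protein to a reporter mRNA carrying such sites. GST serves here as a stable carrier for the small Bam peptide, and the HA tag allows detection. The associated study concerns the direct interaction between Bam and the CAF40 subunit of the CCR4-NOT complex in mRNA repression. This suggests the construct was used to test whether this Bam segment can repress a bound transcript, though the record states its purpose only as insect expression of the fragment.
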