Addgene plasmid #148827: pAc5.1B-lambdaN-HA-GST-GGSG-DmBam_13-36_AG
Purpose: Insect Expression of DmBam_13-36
Depositing lab: Elisa Izaurralde. Depositing organization: Max Planck Institute for Developmental Biology. Publication: Drosophila Bag-of-marbles directly interacts with the CAF40 subunit of the CCR4-NOT complex to elicit repression of mRNA targets. Sgromo A, Raisch T, Backhaus C, Keskeny C, Alva V, Weichenrieder O, Izaurralde E. RNA. 2018 Mar;24(3):381-395. doi: 10.1261/rna.064584.117. Epub 2017 Dec 18. PubMed 29255063.
Backbone
  Vector backbone: Unknown
  Vector type: Insect Expression
Growth in bacteria
  Bacterial resistance: Ampicillin, 100 μg/mL
  Growth temperature: 37°C
  Growth strain: DH5alpha
  Copy number: Low Copy
Gene/Insert
  Gene/Insert name: DmBam_13-36
  Species: D. melanogaster (fly)
  Entrez Gene: bam (a.k.a. Dmel_CG10422, BAM, Bam, Bam-C, BamC, BamF, CG10422, Dmel\CG10422, alpha, fs(3)neo61, ham)
  Cloning method: Unknown
Terms and licenses: Academic/Nonprofit Terms; Industry Terms: Not Available to Industry
Depositor comments: sequence given by UniProt.: P22745 (NCBI NM:057452.3). Plasmids from this collection were made available to the research community and donated after the lab closed. Please note that the sequence provided by the depositing laboratory may be theoretical/predicted or based on Sanger sequencing results. There may be discrepancies between sequencing results obtained by Addgene and the depositor sequence. If an Addgene verified sequence is not available, please contact before placing your order to request that our lab fully sequence the plasmid.
How to cite: pAc5.1B-lambdaN-HA-GST-GGSG-DmBam_13-36_AG was a gift from Elisa Izaurralde (Addgene plasmid # 148827 ; http://n2t.net/addgene:148827 ; RRID:Addgene_148827)
